>Addgene plasmid #219844 | pFA6a-link-ymScarletI-SpHis5 | addgene full sequence | sequence record 437596 | Addgene NGS Result
CAACGTTGTTGCCATTGCTACAGGCATCGTGGTGTCACGCTCGTCGTTTGGTATGGCTTCATTCAGCTCC
GGTTCCCAACGATCAAGGCGAGTTACATGATCCCCCATGTTGTGCAAAAAAGCGGTTAGCTCCTTCGGTC
CTCCGATCGTTGTCAGAAGTAAGTTGGCCGCAGTGTTATCACTCATGGTTATGGCAGCACTGCATAATTC
TCTTACTGTCATGCCATCCGTAAGATGCTTTTCTGTGACTGGTGAGTACTCAACCAAGTCATTCTGAGAA
TAGTGTATGCGGCGACCGAGTTGCTCTTGCCCGGCGTCAATACGGGATAATACCGCGCCACATAGCAGAA
CTTTAAAAGTGCTCATCATTGGAAAACGTTCTTCGGGGCGAAAACTCTCAAGGATCTTACCGCTGTTGAG
ATCCAGTTCGATGTAACCCACTCGTGCACCCAACTGATCTTCAGCATCTTTTACTTTCACCAGCGTTTCT
GGGTGAGCAAAAACAGGAAGGCAAAATGCCGCAAAAAAGGGAATAAGGGCGACACGGAAATGTTGAATAC
TCATACTCTTCCTTTTTCAATATTATTGAAGCATTTATCAGGGTTATTGTCTCATGAGCGGATACATATT
TGAATGTATTTAGAAAAATAAACAAATAGGGGTTCCGCGCACATTTCCCCGAAAAGTGCCACCTGACGTC
TAAGAAACCATTATTATCATGACATTAACCTATAAAAATAGGCGTATCACGAGGCCCTTTCGTCTCGCGC
GTTTCGGTGATGACGGTGAAAACCTCTGACACATGCAGCTCCCGGAGACGGTCACAGCTTGTCTGTAAGC
GGATGCCGGGAGCAGACAAGCCCGTCAGGGCGCGTCAGCGGGTGTTGGCGGGTGTCGGGGCTGGCTTAAC
TATGCGGCATCAGAGCAGATTGTACTGAGAGTGCACCATATGGACATATTGTCGTTAGAACGCGGCTACA
ATTAATACATAACCTTATGTATCATACACATACGATTTAGGTGACACTATAGAACGCGGCCGCCAGCTGA
AGCTTCGTACGCTGCAGGTCGACGGATCGGTGACGGTGCTGGTTTAATTAACATGGTTAGTAAAGGTGAA
GCTGTTATAAAAGAATTCATGAGGTTTAAAGTTCATATGGAAGGTTCAATGAATGGTCATGAATTTGAAA
TTGAAGGTGAAGGTGAAGGTAGACCATATGAAGGTACACAAACTGCTAAATTGAAAGTTACTAAAGGTGG
TCCATTACCATTTTCTTGGGATATTTTGTCTCCACAATTCATGTATGGTTCTAGAGCTTTTATTAAGCAT
CCAGCTGATATTCCAGATTATTATAAACAATCTTTTCCTGAAGGTTTTAAATGGGAAAGAGTTATGAATT
TCGAAGATGGTGGTGCTGTTACTGTTACTCAAGATACTTCTTTGGAAGATGGTACTTTAATCTATAAAGT
TAAATTGAGAGGTACTAATTTTCCACCAGATGGTCCAGTTATGCAAAAGAAAACTATGGGTTGGGAAGCA
TCTACTGAAAGATTGTATCCAGAAGATGGTGTTTTGAAAGGAGACATTAAGATGGCTTTGAGATTGAAAG
ATGGTGGTCGGTACCTGGCCGACTTCAAGACCACCTATAAAGCTAAAAAACCAGTTCAAATGCCAGGTGC
ATATAATGTTGATAGAAAGTTAGATATAACGTCGCATAACGAGGACTATACTGTAGTTGAACAATATGAA
CGTAGTGAAGGTAGACATAGTACCGGAGGAATGGATGAATTGTATAAATAAGCGGCCGCCTCGAGGTCGA
CGGCGCGCCACTTCTAAATAAGCGAATTTCTTATGATTTATGATTTTTATTATTAAATAAGTTATAAAAA
AAATAAGTGTATACAAATTTTAAAGTGACTCTTAGGTTTTAAAACGAAAATTCTTATTCTTGAGTAACTC
TTTCCTGTAGGTCAGGTTGCTTTCTCAGGTATAGTATGAGGTCGCTCTTATTGACCACACCTCTACCGGC
AGATCCGCTAGGGATAACAGGGTAATATAGATCTGTTTAGCTTGCCTCGTCCCCGCCGGGTCACCCGGCC
AGCGACATGGAGGCCCAGAATACCCTCCTTGACAGTCTTGACGTGCGCAGCTCAGGGGCATGATGTGACT
GTCGCCCGTACATTTAGCCCATACATCCCCATGTATAATCATTTGCATCCATACATTTTGATGGCCGCAC
GGCGCGAAGCAAAAATTACGGCTCCTCGCTGCAGACCTGCGAGCAGGGAAACGCTCCCCTCACAGACGCG
TTGAATTGTCCCCACGCCGCGCCCCTGTAGAGAAATATAAAAGGTTAGGATTTGCCACTGAGGTTCTTCT
TTCATATACTTCCTTTTAAAATCTTGCTAGGATACAGTTCTCACATCACATCCGAACATAAACAACCATG
GGTAGGAGGGCTTTTGTAGAAAGAAATACGAACGAAACGAAAATCAGCGTTGCCATCGCTTTGGACAAAG
CTCCCTTACCTGAAGAGTCGAATTTTATTGATGAACTTATAACTTCCAAGCATACAAACCAAAAGGGAGA
ACAAGTAATCCAAGTAGACACGGGAATTGGATTCTTGGATCACATGTATCATGCACTGGCTAAACATGCA
GGCTGGAGCTTACGACTTTACTCAAGAGGTGATTTAATCATCGATGATCATCACACTGCAGAAGATACTG
CTATTGCACTTGGTATTGCATTCAAGCAGGCTATGAGTAACTTTGCCGGCGTTAAAAGATTTGGACATGC
TTATTGTCCACTTGACGAAGCTCTTTCTAGAAGCGTAGTTGACTTGTCGGGACGGCCCTATGCTGTTATC
GATTTGGGATTAAAGCGTGAAAAGGTTGGGGAATTGTCCTGTGAAATGATCCCTCACTTACTATATTCCT
TTTCGGTAGCAGCTGGAATTACTTTGCATGTTACCTGCTTATATGGTAGTAATGACCATCATCGTGCTGA
AAGCGCTTTTAAATCTCTGGCTGTTGCCATGCGCGCGGCTACTAGTCTTACTGGAAGTTCTGAAGTCCCA
AGCACGAAGGGAGTGTTGTAAAGAGTACTGACAATAAAAAGATTCTTGTTTTCAAGAACTTGTCATTTGT
ATAGTTTTTTTATATTGTAGTTGTTCTATTTTAATCAAATGTTAGCGTGATTTATATTTTTTTTCGCCTC
GACATCATCTGCCCAGATGCGAAGTTAAGTGCGCAGAAAGTAATATCATGCGTCAATCGTATGTGAATGC
TGGTCGCTATACTGCTGTCGATTCGATACTAACGCCGCCATCCAGTTTAAACGAGCTCGAATTCATCGAT
GATATCAGATCCACTAGTGGCCTATGCGGCCGCGGATCTGCCGGTCTCCCTATAGTGAGTCGTATTAATT
TCGATAAGCCAGGTTAACCTGCATTAATGAATCGGCCAACGCGCGGGGAGAGGCGGTTTGCGTATTGGGC
GCTCTTCCGCTTCCTCGCTCACTGACTCGCTGCGCTCGGTCGTTCGGCTGCGGCGAGCGGTATCAGCTCA
CTCAAAGGCGGTAATACGGTTATCCACAGAATCAGGGGATAACGCAGGAAAGAACATGTGAGCAAAAGGC
CAGCAAAAGGCCAGGAACCGTAAAAAGGCCGCGTTGCTGGCGTTTTTCCATAGGCTCCGCCCCCCTGACG
AGCATCACAAAAATCGACGCTCAAGTCAGAGGTGGCGAAACCCGACAGGACTATAAAGATACCAGGCGTT
TCCCCCTGGAAGCTCCCTCGTGCGCTCTCCTGTTCCGACCCTGCCGCTTACCGGATACCTGTCCGCCTTT
CTCCCTTCGGGAAGCGTGGCGCTTTCTCATAGCTCACGCTGTAGGTATCTCAGTTCGGTGTAGGTCGTTC
GCTCCAAGCTGGGCTGTGTGCACGAACCCCCCGTTCAGCCCGACCGCTGCGCCTTATCCGGTAACTATCG
TCTTGAGTCCAACCCGGTAAGACACGACTTATCGCCACTGGCAGCAGCCACTGGTAACAGGATTAGCAGA
GCGAGGTATGTAGGCGGTGCTACAGAGTTCTTGAAGTGGTGGCCTAACTACGGCTACACTAGAAGAACAG
TATTTGGTATCTGCGCTCTGCTGAAGCCAGTTACCTTCGGAAAAAGAGTTGGTAGCTCTTGATCCGGCAA
ACAAACCACCGCTGGTAGCGGTGGTTTTTTTGTTTGCAAGCAGCAGATTACGCGCAGAAAAAAAGGATCT
CAAGAAGATCCTTTGATCTTTTCTACGGGGTCTGACGCTCAGTGGAACGAAAACTCACGTTAAGGGATTT
TGGTCATGAGATTATCAAAAAGGATCTTCACCTAGATCCTTTTAAATTAAAAATGAAGTTTTAAATCAAT
CTAAAGTATATATGAGTAAACTTGGTCTGACAGTTACCAATGCTTAATCAGTGAGGCACCTATCTCAGCG
ATCTGTCTATTTCGTTCATCCATAGTTGCCTGACTCCCCGTCGTGTAGATAACTACGATACGGGAGGGCT
TACCATCTGGCCCCAGTGCTGCAATGATACCGCGAGACCCACGCTCACCGGCTCCAGATTTATCAGCAAT
AAACCAGCCAGCCGGAAGGGCCGAGCGCAGAAGTGGTCCTGCAACTTTATCCGCCTCCATCCAGTCTATT
AATTGTTGCCGGGAAGCTAGAGTAAGTAGTTCGCCAGTTAATAGTTTGCG
Features (pLannotate 1.2.2; 13 found; start..end, strand, type, name):
    565..669     -  promoter       AmpR promoter: bla
    764..799     +  CDS            rop (fragment): Rop protein, which maintains plasmids at low copy number; rop
    901..952     +  misc_feature   bom (fragment): basis of mobility region from pBR322
   1015..1033    +  promoter       SP6 promoter: promoter for bacteriophage SP6 RNA polymerase
   1103..1798    +  CDS            mScarlet-I: mScarlet-I is a basic (constitutively fluorescent) red fluorescent protein published in 2016, derived from synthetic construct. It is reported to be a rapidly-maturing monomer with moderate acid sensitivity.
   1842..2029    +  terminator     ADH1 terminator: S. cerevisiae ADH1; transcription terminator for the S. cerevisiae alcohol dehydrogenase 1 (ADH1) gene
   2104..2447    +  promoter       TEF promoter: Ashbya gossypii TEF promoter
   2448..3101    +  CDS            S. pombe his5: imidazoleglycerol-phosphate dehydratase, required for histidine biosynthesis; Schizosaccharomyces pombe his5; yeast auxotrophic marker; corresponds to S. cerevisiae HIS3
   3107..3304    +  terminator     TEF terminator: Ashbya gossypii TEF terminator
   3409..3427    -  promoter       T7 promoter: promoter for bacteriophage T7 RNA polymerase
   3449..3502    -  CDS            lacI (fragment): lac repressor; lacI; The lac repressor binds to the lac operator to inhibit transcription in E. coli. This inhibition can be relieved by adding lactose or isopropyl-β-D-thiogalactopyranoside (IPTG).
   3685..4273    -  rep_origin     ori: high-copy-number ColE1/pMB1/pBR322/pUC origin of replication
   4444..564     -  CDS            AmpR (across the origin): β-lactamase; bla; confers resistance to ampicillin, carbenicillin, and related antibiotics
