[The description below was written by a language model from this plasmid's Addgene catalogue record and pLannotate feature annotations shown in this document.]
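Description:
pFA6a-link-ymScarletI-SpHis5 is a yeast tagging vector of about 4.7 kb, intended as a template for fusing the red fluorescent protein ymScarletI to genes of interest while introducing a histidine prototrophy marker. The catalogue lists the backbone as pDRF1 and the vector type as yeast expression. However, the plasmid name and the annotated layout (SP6 and T7 promoters flanking a tag–terminator–marker module, with no yeast origin of replication or centromere detected) match the pFA6a family of tagging cassettes rather than an episomal expression plasmid; the record does not resolve this discrepancy. In E. coli the plasmid is maintained at high copy through a ColE1/pUC-type origin and selected with ampicillin via the β-lactamase gene and its promoter. Short rop, bom and lacI fragments are backbone remnants with no evident function.

The payload begins with an mScarlet-I coding sequence, a rapidly maturing monomeric red fluorescent protein; the "y" prefix suggests a yeast-adapted version and "link" suggests a linker ahead of the fluorophore, though no linker is annotated separately. No promoter sits upstream of the fluorescent protein, consistent with expression depending on in-frame fusion to a target gene under its own promoter. The S. cerevisiae ADH1 terminator ends the fusion transcript. Downstream lies an independent marker cassette in which the Ashbya gossypii TEF promoter and terminator drive Schizosaccharomyces pombe his5, which encodes imidazoleglycerol-phosphate dehydratase and corresponds to S. cerevisiae HIS3, allowing selection in histidine auxotrophs. Cassettes of this design are typically amplified with primers carrying homology arms and integrated at the 3′ end of a chromosomal gene for C-terminal tagging and live-cell imaging.
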