Addgene plasmid #219844: pFA6a-link-ymScarletI-SpHis5
Purpose: tagging vector to tag genes with ymScarletI and a HIS5 gene
Depositing lab: Bas Teusink. Depositing organization: Vrije Universiteit Amsterdam.
Backbone
  Vector backbone: pDRF1
  Vector type: Yeast Expression
  Selectable markers: HIS5
Growth in bacteria
  Bacterial resistance: Ampicillin, 100 μg/mL
  Growth temperature: 37°C
  Growth strain: DH5alpha
  Copy number: High Copy
Gene/Insert
  Gene/Insert name: ymScarletI-SpHis5
  Species: Synthetic
  Tag / fusion protein: ymScarletI
  Cloning method: Restriction Enzyme; 5′ cloning site Unknown (unknown if destroyed)
Terms and licenses: Academic/Nonprofit Terms; Industry Terms
How to cite: pFA6a-link-ymScarletI-SpHis5 was a gift from Bas Teusink (Addgene plasmid # 219844 ; http://n2t.net/addgene:219844 ; RRID:Addgene_219844)
